Addgene plasmid #35690: pCMV-eGFP-NMHC-IIAdeltaIQ2
Depositing lab: Tom Egelhoff. Publication: Multiple regulatory steps control mammalian nonmuscle myosin II assembly in live cells. Breckenridge MT, Dulyaninova NG, Egelhoff TT. Mol Biol Cell. 2009 Jan;20(1):338-47. Epub 2008 Oct 29. 10.1091/mbc.e08-04-0372 PubMed 18971378.
Backbone
  Vector backbone: pEGFP
  Backbone manufacturer: Clontech
  Vector type: Mammalian Expression
  Selectable markers: Neomycin (select with G418)
Growth in bacteria
  Bacterial resistance: Kanamycin, 50 μg/mL
  Growth temperature: 37°C
  Growth strain: DH5alpha
  Copy number: High Copy
Gene/Insert
  Gene/Insert name: MHC IIA (alt names: myosin-IIA heavy chain; NMHC IIA)
  Species: H. sapiens (human)
  Mutation: The coding segment for aa 804-834 (corresponding to the IQ2 motif that binds RLC) was deleted with the deletion junction marked by an engineered NheI restriction site.
  Entrez Gene: MYH9 (a.k.a. BDPLT6, DFNA17, EPSTS, FTNS, MATINS, MHA, NMHC-II-A, NMMHC-IIA, NMMHCA)
  Promoter: CMV
  Tag / fusion protein: GFPGenotRW; EGFP (N terminal on insert)
  Cloning method: Restriction Enzyme; 5′ cloning site NheI (not destroyed); 3′ cloning site EcoRI (not destroyed)
  Sequencing primers: 5′ CMV fwd
Terms and licenses: Academic/Nonprofit Terms; Industry Terms: Not Available to Industry
How to cite: pCMV-eGFP-NMHC-IIAdeltaIQ2 was a gift from Tom Egelhoff (Addgene plasmid # 35690 ; http://n2t.net/addgene:35690 ; RRID:Addgene_35690)
