[The description below was written by a language model from this plasmid's Addgene catalogue record.]
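Description:
pCMV-eGFP-NMHC-IIAdeltaIQ2 is a mammalian expression plasmid built on the Clontech pEGFP backbone. It is maintained in E. coli as a high-copy plasmid under kanamycin selection. The record also lists a neomycin marker, so transfected mammalian cells can be selected with G418. No feature table accompanies the record, so elements such as the replication origin and polyadenylation signal are not documented here.

The payload is the human nonmuscle myosin-IIA heavy chain (MYH9, also called NMHC IIA), expressed from the CMV promoter with EGFP fused to its N terminus. This gives strong constitutive expression of a fluorescent heavy chain that can be followed in living cells. The insert carries an internal deletion of the coding segment for amino acids 804–834. That region corresponds to the IQ2 motif, where the regulatory light chain (RLC) binds the neck of the heavy chain. The deletion junction is marked by an engineered NheI restriction site, which offers a convenient diagnostic for the mutant. The insert was introduced by restriction cloning between NheI and EcoRI sites, both of which are recorded as retained.

Phosphorylation of the RLC is a major means of regulating myosin II activity and filament formation. A heavy chain that lacks the RLC-binding site therefore lets that light-chain input be separated from other regulatory mechanisms. In keeping with the associated study of the regulatory steps controlling nonmuscle myosin II assembly in live cells, the construct is suited to imaging the localization and assembly behaviour of the mutant GFP-tagged myosin-IIA in transfected mammalian cells. Such experiments would typically be run alongside a wild-type counterpart.
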