>Addgene plasmid #35690 | pCMV-eGFP-NMHC-IIAdeltaIQ2 | addgene partial sequence | sequence record 45080 | EGFP-C 5'-CATGGTCCTGCTGGAGTTCGTG-3'
TACTCAGATCTCGAGCTCAAGCTTATGGCACAGCAAGCTGCCGATAAGTATCTCTATGTGGATAAAAACT
TCATCAACAATCCGCTGGCCCAGGCCGACTGGGCTGCCAAGAAGCTGGTATGGGTGCCTTCCGACAAGAG
TGGCTTTGAGCCAGCCAGCCTCAAGGAGGAGGTGGGCGAAGAGGCCATCGTGGAGCTGGTGGAGAATGGG
AAGAAGGTGAAGGTGAACAAGGATGACATCCAGAAGATGAACCCGCCCAAGTTCTCCAAGGTGGAGGACA
TGGCAGAGCTCACGTGCCTCAACGAAGCCTCGGTGCTGCACAACCTCAAGGAGCGTTACTACTCAGGGCT
CATCTACACCTATTCAGGCCTGTTCTGTGTGGTCATCAATCCTTACAAGAACCTGCCCATCTACTCTGAA
GAGATTGTGGAAATGTACAAGGGCAAGAAGAGGCACGAGATGCCCCCTCACATCTATGCCATCACAGACA
CCGCCTACAGGAGTATGATGCAAGACCGAGAAGATCAATCCATCTTGTGCACTGGTGAATCTGGAGCTGG
CAAGACGGAGAACACCAAGAAGGTCATCCAGTATCTGGCGTACGTGGCGTCCTCGCACAAGAGCAAGAAG
GACCAGGGCGAGCTGGAGCG
