>Addgene plasmid #35690 | pCMV-eGFP-NMHC-IIAdeltaIQ2 | addgene partial sequence | sequence record 46299 | hNMHC-F2 5'-tggccagagcaaagtcttct-3'
AGATCACCGACGTCATCATAGGGTTCCAGGCCTGCTGCAGGGGCTACCTGGCCAGGAAAGCATTTGCCAA
GCGGCAGCAGGCTAGCAAGCCGCTGCTGCAGGTGAGCCGGCAGGAGGAGGAGATGATGGCCAAGGAGGAG
GAGCTGGTGAAGGTCAGAGAGAAGCAGCTGGCTGCGGAGAACAGGCTCACGGAGATGGAGACGCTGCAGT
CTCAGCTCATGGCAGAGAAATTGCAGCTGCAGGAGCAGCTCCAGGCAGAAACCGAGCTGTGTGCCGAGGC
TGAGGAGCTCCGGGCCCGCCTGACCGCCAAGAAGCAGGAATTAGAAGAGATCTGCCATGACCTAGAGGCC
AGGGTGGAGGAGGAGGAGGAGCGCTGCCAGCACCTGCAGGCGGAGAAGAAGAAGATGCAGCAGAACATCC
AGGAGCTTGAGGAGCAGCTGGAGGAGGAGGAGAGCGCCCGGCAGAAGCTGCAGCTGGAGAAGGTGACCAC
CGAGGCGAAGCTGAAAAAGCTGGAGGAGGAGCAGATCATCCTGGAGGACCAGAACTGCAAGCTGGCCAAG
GAAAAGAAACTGCTGGAAGACAGAATAGCTGAGTTCACCACCAACCTCACAGAAGAGGAGGAGAAATCTA
AGAGCCTCGCCAAGCTCAAGAACAAGCATGAGGCAATGATCACTGACTTGGAAGAGCGCCTCCGCAGGGA
GGAGAAGCAGCGACAGGAG
